Addgene plasmid #87664: RV-Cag-Dio-mCherry
Purpose: retroviral vector encoding cre dependent expression of membrane mCherry
Depositing lab: Oscar Marin. Depositing organization: Agencia Estatal Consejo Superior de Investigaciones Científicas, M.P. Publication: Lineage-specific laminar organization of cortical GABAergic interneurons. Ciceri G, Dehorter N, Sols I, Huang ZJ, Maravall M, Marin O. Nat Neurosci. 2013 Sep;16(9):1199-210. doi: 10.1038/nn.3485. Epub 2013 Aug 11. PubMed 23933753.
Backbone
  Vector backbone: RV-CAG
  Vector type: Retroviral
Growth in bacteria
  Bacterial resistance: Ampicillin, 100 μg/mL
  Growth temperature: 37°C
  Growth strain: NEB Stable
  Copy number: High Copy
Gene/Insert
  Gene/Insert name: Mem-mCherry
  Promoter: CAG
  Cloning method: Restriction Enzyme; 5′ cloning site PacI (not destroyed); 3′ cloning site AscI (not destroyed)
  Sequencing primers: 5′ pRRL-Fwd; 3′ WPRE-R
Terms and licenses: Academic/Nonprofit Terms; Industry Terms: Not Available to Industry
Depositor comments: subclone from plasmid RV-cag-dio-GFP
How to cite: RV-Cag-Dio-mCherry was a gift from Oscar Marin (Addgene plasmid # 87664 ; http://n2t.net/addgene:87664 ; RRID:Addgene_87664)
