[The description below was written by a language model from this plasmid's Addgene catalogue record and pLannotate feature annotations shown in this document.]
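Description:
RV-Cag-Dio-mCherry is an 8,028-nt gammaretroviral (Moloney murine leukemia virus-type) transfer vector built on the RV-CAG backbone, designed for Cre-dependent expression of a membrane-targeted mCherry in transduced cells. It is propagated in E. coli as a high-copy plasmid through a ColE1/pUC-type origin and is selected with ampicillin via the β-lactamase gene. Viral genomic RNA is produced in packaging cells from a hybrid 5′ end in which the CMV immediate-early enhancer and promoter are joined to a truncated LTR. This is followed by the Ψ packaging signal and a truncated gag fragment lacking its start codon, which supports encapsidation. The 3′ end is annotated with both a ΔU3 (self-inactivating) LTR fragment and MMLV LTR sequence, so the record alone does not settle whether the integrated provirus is fully self-inactivating.

The payload is driven by an internal CAG promoter, made up of the CMV enhancer, the chicken β-actin promoter and a chimeric β-actin/β-globin intron. Downstream lies a DIO (double-floxed inverted orientation) cassette. The mCherry coding sequence, fused at its N-terminus to a short GAP43-derived fragment that serves as the membrane-targeting signal, sits in antisense orientation between paired, oppositely oriented lox2272 and loxP sites. Without Cre, no functional reporter is made. Cre recombination at one pair of sites inverts the cassette and then excises a site from the other pair, locking the reporter in the sense orientation under CAG control. A WPRE after the cassette enhances transcript stability and expression.

The depositor notes it was subcloned from a GFP version of the same vector. Because such retroviruses integrate only in dividing cells, the construct suits labelling of progenitors and their progeny in Cre-expressing populations, consistent with the associated lineage study of cortical GABAergic interneurons.
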