Features (pLannotate 1.2.2; 28 found; start..end, strand, type, name):
    135..514     +  enhancer       CMV enhancer: human cytomegalovirus immediate early enhancer
    515..718     +  promoter       CMV promoter: human cytomegalovirus (CMV) immediate early promoter
    719..894     +  LTR            5' LTR (truncated): truncated long terminal repeat from Moloney murine sarcoma virus
   1016..1290    +  misc_feature   MESV Ψ (fragment): packaging signal of murine embryonic stem cell virus
   1357..1773    +  CDS            gag (truncated): truncated Moloney murine leukemia virus (MMLV) gag gene lacking the start codon
   1787..2166    +  enhancer       CMV enhancer: human cytomegalovirus immediate early enhancer
   2168..2289    +  promoter       chicken β-actin promoter (fragment): contains a 21-bp deletion relative to the standard chicken β-actin promoter
   2305..2326    +  promoter       chicken β-actin promoter (fragment): No description available
   2340..2361    +  promoter       chicken β-actin promoter (fragment): No description available
   2487..2664    +  promoter       chicken β-actin promoter (fragment): No description available
   2665..3681    +  intron         chimeric intron: chimera between introns from chicken β-actin and rabbit β-globin
   3679..3735    +  CDS            HBB (fragment): HBB_LEPEU - Experimental evidence at protein level: Swiss-Prot protein existence level 1. Involved in oxygen transport from the lung to the various peripheral tissues. From Lepus europaeus (European hare).
   3751..3784    +  protein_bind   lox2272: Cre-mediated recombination occurs in the 8-bp core sequence (GGATACTT). lox2272 sites are compatible with each other, but incompatible with loxP or loxN sites (Lee and Saito, 1988). Cre recombinase
   3785..3834    -  intron         β-globin intron (fragment): internally truncated intron from human β-globin
   3835..3868    +  protein_bind   loxP: Cre-mediated recombination occurs in the 8-bp core sequence (GCATACAT). Cre recombinase
   3888..4595    -  CDS            mCherry: mCherry is a basic (constitutively fluorescent) red fluorescent protein published in 2004, derived from Discosoma sp.. It is reported to be a very rapidly-maturing monomer with low acid sensitivity.
   4615..4646    -  misc_feature   MCS (fragment): multiple cloning site
   4641..4706    -  CDS            gap43 (fragment): NEUM_CARAU - Experimental evidence at transcript level: Swiss-Prot protein existence level 2. This protein is associated with nerve growth. It is a major component of the motile 'growth cones' that form the tips of elongating axons. Plays a role in axonal and dendritic filopodia induction (By similarity). From Carassius auratus (Goldfish).
   4723..4756    -  protein_bind   lox2272: Cre-mediated recombination occurs in the 8-bp core sequence (GGATACTT). lox2272 sites are compatible with each other, but incompatible with loxP or loxN sites (Lee and Saito, 1988). Cre recombinase
   4757..4806    -  intron         β-globin intron (fragment): internally truncated intron from human β-globin
   4807..4840    -  protein_bind   loxP: Cre-mediated recombination occurs in the 8-bp core sequence (GCATACAT). Cre recombinase
   4850..5438    +  misc_feature   WPRE: woodchuck hepatitis virus posttranscriptional regulatory element
   5511..5632    +  LTR            3' LTR (ΔU3) (fragment): self-inactivating 3' long terminal repeat (LTR) from Moloney murine leukemia virus
   5633..6102    +  LTR            LTR: long terminal repeat from Moloney murine leukemia virus
   6168..6220    -  CDS            lacI (fragment): lac repressor; lacI; The lac repressor binds to the lac operator to inhibit transcription in E. coli. This inhibition can be relieved by adding lactose or isopropyl-β-D-thiogalactopyranoside (IPTG).
   6403..6991    -  rep_origin     ori: high-copy-number ColE1/pMB1/pBR322/pUC origin of replication
   7151..8011    -  CDS            AmpR: β-lactamase; bla; confers resistance to ampicillin, carbenicillin, and related antibiotics
   8012..8028    -  promoter       AmpR promoter (fragment): bla
>Addgene plasmid #87664 | RV-Cag-Dio-mCherry | addgene full sequence | sequence record 174264 | Addgene NGS Result
GATCCGGCCATTAGCCATATTATTCATTGGTTATATAGCATAAATCAATATTGGCTATTGGCCATTGCAT
ACGTTGTATCCATATCATAATATGTACATTTATATTGGCTCATGTCCAACATTACCGCCATGTTGACATT
GATTATTGACTAGTTATTAATAGTAATCAATTACGGGGTCATTAGTTCATAGCCCATATATGGAGTTCCG
CGTTACATAACTTACGGTAAATGGCCCGCCTGGCTGACCGCCCAACGACCCCCGCCCATTGACGTCAATA
ATGACGTATGTTCCCATAGTAACGCCAATAGGGACTTTCCATTGACGTCAATGGGTGGAGTATTTACGGT
AAACTGCCCACTTGGCAGTACATCAAGTGTATCATATGCCAAGTACGCCCCCTATTGACGTCAATGACGG
TAAATGGCCCGCCTGGCATTATGCCCAGTACATGACCTTATGGGACTTTCCTACTTGGCAGTACATCTAC
GTATTAGTCATCGCTATTACCATGGTGATGCGGTTTTGGCAGTACATCAATGGGCGTGGATAGCGGTTTG
ACTCACGGGGATTTCCAAGTCTCCACCCCATTGACGTCAATGGGAGTTTGTTTTGGCACCAAAATCAACG
GGACTTTCCAAAATGTCGTAACAACTCCGCCCCATTGACGCAAATGGGCGGTAGGCGTGTACGGTGGGAG
GTCTATATAAGCAGAGCTCAATAAAAGAGCCCACAACCCCTCACTCGGGGCGCCAGTCCTCCGATTGACT
GAGTCGCCCGGGTACCCGTATTCCCAATAAAGCCTCTTGCTGTTTGCATCCGAATCGTGGTCTCGCTGTT
CCTTGGGAGGGTCTCCTCTGAGTGATTGACTACCCACGACGGGGGTCTTTCATTTGGGGGCTCGTCCGGG
ATTTGGAGACCCCTGCCCAGGGACCACCGACCCACCACCGGGAGGTAAGCTGGCCAGCAACTTATCTGTG
TCTGTCCGATTGTCTAGTGTCTATGTTTGATGTTATGCGCCTGCGTCTGTACTAGTTAGCTAACTAGCTC
TGTATCTGGCGGACCCGTGGTGGAACTGACGAGTTCTGAACACCCGGCCGCAACCCTGGGAGACGTCCCA
GGGACTTTGGGGGCCGTTTTTGTGGCCCGACCTGAGGAAGGGAGTCGATGTGGAATCCGACCCCGTCAGG
ATATGTGGTTCTGGTAGGAGACGAGAACCTAAAACAGTTCCCGCCTCCGTCTGAATTTTTGCTTTCGGTT
TGGAACCGAAGCCGCGCGTCTTGTCTGCTGCAGCGCTGCAGCATCGTTCTGTGTTGTCTCTGTCTGACTG
TGTTTCTGTATTTGTCTGAAAATTAGGGCCAGACTGTTACCACTCCCTTAAGTTTGACCTTAGGTCACTG
GAAAGATGTCGAGCGGATCGCTCACAACCAGTCGGTAGATGTCAAGAAGAGACGTTGGGTTACCTTCTGC
TCTGCAGAATGGCCAACCTTTAACGTCGGATGGCCGCGAGACGGCACCTTTAACCGAGACCTCATCACCC
AGGTTAAGATCAAGGTCTTTTCACCTGGCCCGCATGGACACCCAGACCAGGTCCCCTACATCGTGACCTG
GGAAGCCTTGGCTTTTGACCCCCCTCCCTGGGTCAAGCCCTTTGTACACCCTAAGCCTCCGCCTCCTCTT
CCTCCATCCGCCCCGTCTCTCCCCCTTGAACCTCCTCGTTCGACCCCGCCTCGATCCTCCCTTTATCCAG
CCCTCACTCCTTCTCTAGGCGCCGGAATTCGATGTCGACATTGATTATTGACTAGTTATTAATAGTAATC
AATTACGGGGTCATTAGTTCATAGCCCATATATGGAGTTCCGCGTTACATAACTTACGGTAAATGGCCCG
CCTGGCTGACCGCCCAACGACCCCCGCCCATTGACGTCAATAATGACGTATGTTCCCATAGTAACGCCAA
TAGGGACTTTCCATTGACGTCAATGGGTGGAGTATTTACGGTAAACTGCCCACTTGGCAGTACATCAAGT
GTATCATATGCCAAGTACGCCCCCTATTGACGTCAATGACGGTAAATGGCCCGCCTGGCATTATGCCCAG
TACATGACCTTATGGGACTTTCCTACTTGGCAGTACATCTACGTATTAGTCATCGCTATTACCATGGTCG
AGGTGAGCCCCACGTTCTGCTTCACTCTCCCCATCTCCCCCCCCTCCCCACCCCCAATTTTGTATTTATT
TATTTTTTAATTATTTTGTGCAGCGATGGGGGCGGGGGGGGGGGGGGGGGGNGCGCNGCCGGGSGGGGGG
GGGGGGGGGGGGGGGGGGGGGGGGGGGGGGGGGGGGGGGGGGGGGGGGGGGGGNNGGNGGGGGGCGGGGG
GGCGGNGGGGGGGGNNNNNNNNNNNNNNNNNNNNNNNNNNNNNNNNNNNNNNNNNGSSGSSSSSRRKKKK
KGTKKKGTGRGTKTKTGNNGKKKRGGGGGGGGGGGGGGGGGGGGGGGGGGGGGGGGGGCGCGCGCSGGGS
GGGGCGGGGSGGGGCGAGGGGCGGGGCGGGGCGAGGCGGAGAGGTGCGGCGGCAGCCAATCAGAGCGGCG
CGCTCCGAAAGTTTCCTTTTATGGCGAGGCGGCGGCGGCGGCGGCCCTATAAAAAGCGAAGCGCGCGGCG
GGCGGGAGTCGCTGCGCGCTGCCTTCGCCCCGTGCCCCGCTCCGCCGCCGCCTCGCGCCGCCCGCCCCGG
CTCTGACTGACCGCGTTACTCCCACAGGTGAGCGGGCGGGACGGCCCTTCTCCTCCGGGCTGTAATTAGC
GCTTGGTTTAATGACGGCTTGTTTCTTTTCTGTGGCTGCGTGAAAGCCTTGAGGGGCTCCGGGAGGGCCC
TTTGTGCGGGGGGAGCGGCTCGGGGGGTGCGTGCGTGTGTGTGTGCGTGGGGAGCGCCGCGTGCGGCTCC
GCGCTGCCCGGCGGCTGTGAGCGCTGCGGGCGCGGCGCGGGGCTTTGTGCGCTCCGCAGTGTGCGCGAGG
GGAGCGCGGCCGGGGGCGGTGCCCCGCGGTGCGGGGGGGGCTGCGAGGGGAACAAAGGCTGCGTGCGGGG
TGTGTGCGTGGGGGGGTGAGCAGGGGGTGTGGGCGCGTCGGTCGGGCTGCAACCCCCCCTGCACCCCCCT
CCCCGAGTTGCTGAGCACGGCCCGGCTTCGGGTGCGGGGCTCCGTACGGGGCGTGGCGCGGGGCTCGCCG
TGCCGGGCGGGGGGTGGCGGCAGGTGGGGGTGCCGGGCGGGGCGGGGCCGCCTCGGGCCGGGGAGGGCTC
GGGGGAGGGGCGCGGCGGCCCCCGGAGCGCCGGCGGCTGTCGAGGCGCGGCGAGCCGCAGCCATTGCCTT
TTATGGTAATCGTGCGAGAGGGCGCAGGGACTTCCTTTGTCCCAAATCTGTGCGGAGCCGAAATCTGGGA
GGCGCCGCCGCACCCCCTCTAGCGGGCGCGGGGCGAAGCGGTGCGGCGCCGGCAGGAAGGAAATGGGCGG
GGAGGGCCTTCGTGCGTCGCCGCGCCGCCGTCCCCTTCTCCCTCTCCAGCCTCGGGGCTGTCCGCGGGGG
GACGGCTGCCTTCGGGGGGGACGGGGCAGGGCGGGGTTCGGCTTCTGGCGTGTGACCGGCGGCTCTAGAG
CCTCTGCTAACCATGTTCATGCCTTCTTCTTTTTCCTACAGCTCCTGGGCAACGTGCTGGTTATTGTGCT
GTCTCATCATTTTGGCAAAGAATTCGCTAGCGGATCCGGAATAACTTCGTATAGGATACTTTATACGAAG
TTATGCAGAATGGTAGCTGGATTGTAGCTGCTATTAGCAATATGAAACCTCTTAATAACTTCGTATAGCA
TACATTATACGAAGTTATTTAATTAAGCGGCCGCTTACTTGTACAGCTCGTCCATGCCGCCGGTGGAGTG
GCGGCCCTCGGCGCGTTCGTACTGTTCCACGATGGTGTAGTCCTCGTTGTGGGAGGTGATGTCCAACTTG
ATGTTGACGTTGTAGGCGCCGGGCAGCTGCACGGGCTTCTTGGCCTTGTAGGTGGTCTTGACCTCAGCGT
CGTAGTGGCCGCCGTCCTTCAGCTTCAGCCTCTGCTTGATCTCGCCCTTCAGGGCGCCGTCCTCGGGGTA
CATCCGCTCGGAGGAGGCCTCCCAGCCCATGGTCTTCTTCTGCATTACGGGGCCGTCGGAGGGGAAGTTG
GTGCCGCGCAGCTTCACCTTGTAGATGAACTCGCCGTCCTGCAGGGAGGAGTCCTGGGTCACGGTCACCA
CGCCGCCGTCCTCGAAGTTCATCACGCGCTCCCACTTGAAGCCCTCGGGGAAGGACAGCTTCAAGTAGTC
GGGGATGTCGGCGGGGTGCTTCACGTAGGCCTTGGAGCCGTACATGAACTGAGGGGACAGGATGTCCCAG
GCGAAGGGCAGGGGGCCACCCTTGGTCACCTTCAGCTTGGCGGTCTGGGTGCCCTCGTAGGGGCGGCCCT
CGCCCTCGCCCTCGATCTCGAACTCGTGGCCGTTCACGGAGCCCTCCATGTGCACCTTGAAGCGCATGAA
CTCCTTGATGATGGCCATGTTATCCTCCTCGCCCTTGCTCACCATGGTGGCGGATGCTACCGGTGGATCC
CGGGCCCGCGGTACCGTCGACTGCAGCTCCTGATCGGCCTCTTCATTCTTCTCAACCGGTTTAGTTCTTC
TGATGCAGCACAGCATGGGGCGGCGCGCCGCGATAACTTCGTATAAAGTATCCTATACGAAGTTATTTGC
CTTAACCCAGAAATTATCACTGTTATTCTTTAGAATGGTGCAAAGAATAACTTCGTATAATGTATGCTAT
ACGAAGTTATGTTTAAACCAATCAACCTCTGGATTACAAAATTTGTGAAAGATTGACTGGTATTCTTAAC
TATGTTGCTCCTTTTACGCTATGTGGATACGCTGCTTTAATGCCTTTGTATCATGCTATTGCTTCCCGTA
TGGCTTTCATTTTCTCCTCCTTGTATAAATCCTGGTTGCTGTCTCTTTATGAGGAGTTGTGGCCCGTTGT
CAGGCAACGTGGCGTGGTGTGCACTGTGTTTGCTGACGCAACCCCCACTGGTTGGGGCATTGCCACCACC
TGTCAGCTCCTTTCCGGGACTTTCGCTTTCCCCCTCCCTATTGCCACGGCGGAACTCATCGCCGCCTGCC
TTGCCCGCTGCTGGACAGGGGCTCGGCTGTTGGGCACTGACAATTCCGTGGTGTTGTCGGGGAAGCTGAC
GTCCTTTCCATGGCTGCTCGCCTGTGTTGCCACCTGGATTCTGCGCGGGACGTCCTTCTGCTACGTCCCT
TCGGCCCTCAATCCAGCGGACCTTCCTTCCCGCGGCCTGCTGCCGGCTCTGCGGCCTCTTCCGCGTCTTC
GCCTTCGCCCTCAGACGAGTCGGATCTCCCTTTGGGCCGCCTCCCCGCCTGGAATTCGAGCTCGAGCTTG
TTAACATCGATAAAATAAAAGATTTTATTTAGTCTCCAGAAAAAGGGGGGAATGAAAGACCCCACCTGTA
GGTTTGGCAAGCTAGCTTAAGTAACGCCATTTTGCAAGGCATGGAAAAATACATAACTGAGAATAGAGAA
GTTCAGATCAAGGTCAGGAACAGATGGAACAGCTGAATATGGGCCAAACAGGATATCTGTGGTAAGCAGT
TCCTGCCCCGGCTCAGGGCCAAGAACAGATGGAACAGCTGAATATGGGCCAAACAGGATATCTGTGGTAA
GCAGTTCCTGCCCCGGCTCAGGGCCAAGAACAGATGGTCCCCAGATGCGGTCCAGCCCTCAGCAGTTTCT
AGAGAACCATCAGATGTTTCCAGGGTGCCCCAAGGACCTGAAATGACCCTGTGCCTTATTTGAACTAACC
AATCAGTTCGCTTCTCGCTTCTGTTCGCGCGCTTCTGCTCCCCGAGCTCAATAAAAGAGCCCACAACCCC
TCACTCGGGGCGCCAGTCCTCCGATTGACTGAGTCGCCCGGGTACCCGTGTATCCAATAAACCCTCTTGC
AGTTGCATCCGACTTGTGGTCTCGCTGTTCCTTGGGAGGGTCTCCTCTGAGTGATTGACTACCCGTCAGC
GGGGGTCTTTCACATGCAGCATGTATCAAAATTAATTTGGTTTTTTTTCTTAAGTATTTACATTAAATGG
CCATAGTTGCATTAATGAATCGGCCAACGCGCGGGGAGAGGCGGTTTGCGTATTGGGCGCTCTTCCGCTT
CCTCGCTCACTGACTCGCTGCGCTCGGTCGTTCGGCTGCGGCGAGCGGTATCAGCTCACTCAAAGGCGGT
AATACGGTTATCCACAGAATCAGGGGATAACGCAGGAAAGAACATGTGAGCAAAAGGCCAGCAAAAGGCC
AGGAACCGTAAAAAGGCCGCGTTGCTGGCGTTTTTCCATAGGCTCCGCCCCCCTGACGAGCATCACAAAA
ATCGACGCTCAAGTCAGAGGTGGCGAAACCCGACAGGACTATAAAGATACCAGGCGTTTCCCCCTGGAAG
CTCCCTCGTGCGCTCTCCTGTTCCGACCCTGCCGCTTACCGGATACCTGTCCGCCTTTCTCCCTTCGGGA
AGCGTGGCGCTTTCTCATAGCTCACGCTGTAGGTATCTCAGTTCGGTGTAGGTCGTTCGCTCCAAGCTGG
GCTGTGTGCACGAACCCCCCGTTCAGCCCGACCGCTGCGCCTTATCCGGTAACTATCGTCTTGAGTCCAA
CCCGGTAAGACACGACTTATCGCCACTGGCAGCAGCCACTGGTAACAGGATTAGCAGAGCGAGGTATGTA
GGCGGTGCTACAGAGTTCTTGAAGTGGTGGCCTAACTACGGCTACACTAGAAGAACAGTATTTGGTATCT
GCGCTCTGCTGAAGCCAGTTACCTTCGGAAAAAGAGTTGGTAGCTCTTGATCCGGCAAACAAACCACCGC
TGGTAGCGGTGGTTTTTTTGTTTGCAAGCAGCAGATTACGCGCAGAAAAAAAGGATCTCAAGAAGATCCT
TTGATCTTTTCTACGGGGTCTGACGCTCAGTGGAACGAAAACTCACGTTAAGGGATTTTGGTCATGAGAT
TATCAAAAAGGATCTTCACCTAGATCCTTTTGCGGCCGCAAATCAATCTAAAGTATATATGAGTAAACTT
GGTCTGACAGTTACCAATGCTTAATCAGTGAGGCACCTATCTCAGCGATCTGTCTATTTCGTTCATCCAT
AGTTGCCTGACTCCCCGTCGTGTAGATAACTACGATACGGGAGGGCTTACCATCTGGCCCCAGTGCTGCA
ATGATACCGCGAGACCCACGCTCACCGGCTCCAGATTTATCAGCAATAAACCAGCCAGCCGGAAGGGCCG
AGCGCAGAAGTGGTCCTGCAACTTTATCCGCCTCCATCCAGTCTATTAATTGTTGCCGGGAAGCTAGAGT
AAGTAGTTCGCCAGTTAATAGTTTGCGCAACGTTGTTGCCATTGCTACAGGCATCGTGGTGTCACGCTCG
TCGTTTGGTATGGCTTCATTCAGCTCCGGTTCCCAACGATCAAGGCGAGTTACATGATCCCCCATGTTGT
GCAAAAAAGCGGTTAGCTCCTTCGGTCCTCCGATCGTTGTCAGAAGTAAGTTGGCCGCAGTGTTATCACT
CATGGTTATGGCAGCACTGCATAATTCTCTTACTGTCATGCCATCCGTAAGATGCTTTTCTGTGACTGGT
GAGTACTCAACCAAGTCATTCTGAGAATAGTGTATGCGGCGACCGAGTTGCTCTTGCCCGGCGTCAATAC
GGGATAATACCGCGCCACATAGCAGAACTTTAAAAGTGCTCATCATTGGAAAACGTTCTTCGGGGCGAAA
ACTCTCAAGGATCTTACCGCTGTTGAGATCCAGTTCGATGTAACCCACTCGTGCACCCAACTGATCTTCA
GCATCTTTTACTTTCACCAGCGTTTCTGGGTGAGCAAAAACAGGAAGGCAAAATGCCGCAAAAAAGGGAA
TAAGGGCGACACGGAAATGTTGAATACTCATACTCTTCCTTTTTCAAT
